>Addgene plasmid #147591 | pAc5.1B-lambdaN-HA-DmThor-DmCup_417-1133_T | depositor full sequence | sequence record 290038 | Full Sequence
CTTCAAGGAATTAATTCTATATTCTAAAAACACAAATGATACTTCTAAAAAAAATCATGAATGGCATCAA
CTCTGAATCAAATCTTTGCAGATGCACCTACTTCTCATTTCCACTGTCACATCATTTTTCCAGATCTCGC
TGCCTGTTATGTGGCCCACAAACCAAGACACGTTTTATGGCCATTAAAGCTGGCTGATCGTCGCCAAACA
CCAAATACATATCAATATGTACATTCGAGAAAGAAGCGATCAAAGAAGCGTCTTCGGGCGAGTAGGAGAA
TGCGGAGGAGAAGGAGAACGAGCTGATCTAGTATCTCTCCACAATCCAATGCCAACTGACCAACTGGCCA
TATTCGGAGCAATTTGAAGCCAATTTCCATCGCCTGGCGATCGCTCCATTCTTGGCTATATGTTTTTCAC
CGTTCCCGGGGCCATTTTCAAAGACTCGTCGGTAAGATAAGATTGTGTCACTCGCTGTCTCTCTTCATTT
GTCGAAGAATGCTGAGGAATTTCGCGATGACGTCGGCGAGTATTTTGAAGAATGAGAATAATTTGTATTT
ATACGAAAATCAGTTAGTGGAATTTTCTACAAAAACATGTTATCTATAGATAATTTTGTTGCAAAATATG
TTGACTATGACAAAGATTGTATGTATATACCTTTAATGTATTCTCATTTTCTTATGTATTTATAATGGCA
ATGATGATACTGATGATATTTTAAGATGATGCCAGACCACAGGCTGATTTCTGCGTCTTTTGCCGAACGC
AGTGCATGTGCGGTTGTTGTTTTTTGGAATAGTTTCAATTTTCGGACTGTCCGCTTTGATTTCAGTTTCT
TGGCTTATTCAAAAAGCAAAGTAAAGCCAAAAAAGCGAGATGGCAATACCAAATGCGGCAAAACGGTAGT
GGAAGGAAAGGGGTGCGGGGCAGCGGAAGGAAGGGTGGGGCGGGGCGTGGCGGGGTCTGTGGCTGGGCGC
GACGTCACCGACGTTGGAGCCACTCCTTTGACCATGTGTGCGTGTGTGTATTATTCGTGTCTCGCCACTC
GCCGGTTGTTTTTTTCTTTTTATCTCGCTCTCTCTAGCGCCATCTCGTACGCATGCTCAACGCACCGCAT
GTTGCCGTGTCCTTTATGCGTCATTTTGGCTCGAAATAGGCAATTATTTAAACAAAGATTAGTCAACGAA
AACGCTAAAATAAATAAGTCTACAATATGGTTACTTATTGCCATGTGTGTGCAGCCAACGATAGCAACAA
AAGCAACAACACAGTGGCTTTCCCTCTTTCACTTTTTGTTTGCAAGCGCGTGCGAGCAAGACGGCACGAC
CGGCAAACGCAATTACGCTGACAAAGAGCAGACGAAGTTTTGGCCGAAAAACATCAAGGCGCCTGATACG
AATGCATTTGCAATAACAATTGCGATATTTAATATTGTTTATGAAGCTGTTTGACTTCAAAACACACAAA
AAAAAAAATAAAACAAATTATTTGAAAGAGAATTAGGAATCGGACAGCTTATCGTTACGGGCTAACAGCA
CACCGAGACGAAATAGCTTACCTGACGTCACAGCCTCTGGAAGAACTGCCGCCAAGCAGAGAGAGAGAGA
AAAAGAGGGAGAGCAGCTTAGACCGCATGTGCTTGTGTGTGAGGCGTCTCTCTCTTCGTCTCCTGTTTGC
GCAAACGCATAGACTGCACTGAGAAAATCGATTACCTATTTTTTATGAATGAATATTTGCACTATTACTA
TTCAAAACTATTAAGATAGCAATCACATTCAATAGCCAAATACTATACCACCTGAGCGATGCAACGAAAT
GATCAATTTGAGCAAAAATGCTGCATATTTAGGACGGCATCATTATAGAAATGCTTCTTGCTGTGTACTT
TTCTCTCGTCTGGCAGCTGTTTCGCCGTTATTGTTAAAACCGGCTTAAGTTAGGTGTGTTTTCTACGACT
AGTGATGCCCCTACTAGAAGATGTGTGTTGCACAAATGTCCCTGAATAACCAATTTGAAGTGCAGATAGC
AGTAAACGTAAGCTAATATGAATATTATTTAACTGTAATGTTTTAATATCGCTGGACATTACTAATAAAC
CCACTATAAACACATGTACATATGTATGTTTTGGCATACAATGAGTAGTTGGGGAAAAAATGTGTAAAAG
CACCGTGACCATCACAGCATAAAGATAACCAGCTGAAGTATCGAATATGAGTAACCCCCAAATTGAATCA
CATGCCGCAACTGATAGGACCCATGGAAGTACACTCTTCATGGCGATATACAAGACACACACAAGCACGA
ACACCCAGTTGCGGAGGAAATTCTCCGTAAATGAAAACCCAATCGGCGAACAATTCATACCCATATATGG
TAAAAGTTTTGAACGCGACTTGAGAGCGGAGAGCATTGCGGCTGATAAGGTTTTAGCGCTAAGCGGGCTT
TATAAAACGGGCTGCGGGACCAGTTTTCATATCACTACCGTTTGAGTTCTTGTGCTGTGTGGATACTCCT
CCCGACACAAAGCCGCTCCATCAGCCAGCAGTCGTCTAATCCAGAGACCCCGGATCGGGGTACCAACATG
GACGCACAAACACGACGACGTGAGCGTCGCGCTGAGAAACAAGCTCAATGGAAAGCTGCAAACGGTGGAT
CTCCTCCACATATGGCTTACCCATACGATGTTCCAGATTACGCTCCTCCAAGCTTGAATTCTGCAGATAT
CATGTCCGCTTCACCCACCGCCCGTCAAGCCATCACCCAGGCCCTGCCCATGATCACCAGGAAGGTTGTC
ATCTCGGATCCGATCCAGATGCCCGAGGTGTACTCCTCGACGCCCGGCGGAACCCTCTACTCCACCACTC
CTGGAGGCACCAAACTTATCTACGAGCGGGCTTTCATGAAGAATCTCCGTGGCTCCCCATTGAGCCAAAC
TCCGCCGTCCAACGTGCCCAGTTGCTTGCTGAGGGGCACTCCGCGTACTCCCTTCCGCAAGTGCGTGCCC
GTCCCCACGGAACTGATCAAGCAGACCAAGTCGCTGAAGATCGAGGACCAGGAACAGTTCCAACTGGATC
TGTTAATTAATATGCCTGCCTTCTTCAAAAACAAAAATAAGCCGAACCTAATCAGTGACGAGTCCATCAT
CCAGAGCCAACCGCCCCAGCCGCAAACGGAGTTCCAAGATCCGGCCATTGTTAACCAAAGACGCATTGGC
AGCGGTCGCTTAAACCATTCCAAGTGGGGTTACAACGACGAAGACTACCACTCGTACCACAATGGCAAGT
CGCAGCATATGGAGGAGGTCAACTCGAAGAACAGCAAAAACATGACGGTGCTGCAGTTCTTCGACAACGG
CGAGATCAGCAGTCAGCCTCAAAGACGGCCGAACACTCCTGTGATGGGGATGTCTATCAATCGATCCGAG
AACGACACCCTGCACTCGAACGAGTCCAGTGAAGATTTGAGTCGCGCCAACGAGAACTATGTAAAGCGCG
TAATGTCTGGATTCCTGGTTGTATCGAAGCCCAAGTCACGAGATGTCGAGGATAGACATCACCGGCGGTA
CAGGAACCAGAACGAGGAGCCTGAGTGGTTTAGCTGTGGACCCACGTCTAGACTGGACACTATAGAGTTG
TGTGGGTTCGATGAGGACGAGGAGAAAATGCTAAAGGAGGGCAACAAAAACCACGGATTAGGCGAAACAG
AGCGAGAAACGTCAAAACAAAAGATGGACCATAAGTACAAATGGACGCATGCGGAGCCGATGGGTCGAAG
CAAATACATGCCCAAACACGACACTAACAATAATCATAACGTGGAGAACATGAATAATGTTATGGCTACC
GAGCATCAGCAACAAAAGGAAGAGAAACGCCCAGGCAGTGGCCGTTCGTTTCAGTTTGATAAGTTCAATC
AAAGCCAACAGAATTACGAGAGTAGCAGTTATGTTAATCACCAACAGCCGCCGCAAACGCAGCCTCAGCA
AATGCAGCAGCAATCGAACACAAACACGAACAACTCTAAATTCATGTCATTCTTTGCCAATGAGGGGAAC
TCCTCGTCTTCTTCGCTGAACGAGTTTTTCAAGCAGGCCATTAACCAGGGTCATGGCAACAATCCGGAGC
AGCCCAAATCGTTGGGCCACATCGGACAGATGCCTTCGGTGGATCAGCTGGAGGCCAAATGGCGTCGAAA
CTCACTGAACAATGTTGGCGAGACTGCCAACAAGCAGACTGATAACTTCCAGAAGCTAATTGGGTCTCTT
TCTTCGGCTAAGCCACAGTCACAGGCGGTTGGCTATGATGCCATCTCCAACTTTATAATGCAGCAACAGC
AGTACCAGCAGCAGCAACAGAAGCAGCACCTCATCATACAGCAGCAGCAGCAACAGACCGCCTTTTTGGC
GAGCCTGCAGCTGAAGGCGATCCTCGGCCGGGCCGACACCCAATTGCTACTGCTCCGTCTGACTAAAGGG
GAAATATCCAAGCACGGATTGCTGGTGCAGTTGGCCAACCCACGCTTGACGGACATGGATCGCGAGGCCA
TCACTGCTGTATTGCAGTTCACCAACACCCAGCAGCAGCAGCAGCAGCACAAGCAGCAGCTGGACATGCT
CTCAAGCACGGTCATCGCCAGCCAGTTGCAGAATCTCCACAACTTGGCCATTGTCCAGCAGACTCTTGCA
GCCAGGCAGCAGCCGCAGCATAATCCACAGACGCAGGCGCCGCACCAACTGTCGCAGGAGGACTTGCAAG
CGCATGCCAATGTGATAATGCGAAACGCCGTAATGAAGCGAAAAATTGAGGAGCAGACCTCGAAGCTTAT
CAATGGCGGTGCCAAGCATCAGGCACAGCAGCAATATCTAAACCGTGGCCAGCAACGCCAGGCTCGACCA
GATGCCAACTCGAATGCCTTGCTCCATGCCTTGATCTCTGGCGGTGGCAATAACCACGCCTCTGGTTATC
CTATGAAAGGACAGCCGCAGCAGCATCATTCCAATTTGAGATTCGGTGATAACCAAAACTTCCAATCTTT
TGAGTCCAACCAGCCGCACTTCGCCACGCAGTACAAGCAGCAATACCAACAGTCTCAGCAGCAACATCCC
CATCAGCAGCCCCAACAGCTGAATTCGCTTCATCAGAACAACGCTGGAGCTGTCAATAGCTTCAATAAGG
CCCAAATGCAAGCTCAATCAGCTATTTCCATGCTGCCCAACAGCGGGGATGAGTTTCATTAAGCGGCCGC
TCGAGTCTAGAGGGCCCGCGGTTCGAAGGTAAGCCTATCCCTAACCCTCTCCTCGGTCTCGATTCTACGC
GTACCGGTCATCATCACCATCACCATTGAGTTTAAACCCGCTGATCAGCCTCGACTGTGCCTTCTAAGGC
CTGAGCTCGCTGATCAGCCTCGATCGAGGATCCAGACATGATAAGATACATTGATGAGTTTGGACAAACC
ACAACTAGAATGCAGTGAAAAAAATGCTTTATTTGTGAAATTTGTGATGCTATTGCTTTATTTGTAACCA
TTATAAGCTGCAATAAACAAGTTAACAACAACAATTGCATTCATTTTATGTTTCAGGTTCAGGGGGAGGT
GTGGGAGGTTTTTTAAAGCAAGTAAAACCTCTACAAATGTGGTATGGCTGATTATGATCAGTCGACCGAT
GCCCTTGAGAGCCTTCAACCCAGTCAGCTCCTTCCGGTGGGCGCGGGGCATGACTATCGTCGCCGCACTT
ATGACTGTCTTCTTTATCATGCAACTCGTAGGACAGGTGCCGGCAGCGCTCTGGGTCATTTTCGGCGAGG
ACCGCTTTCGCTGGAGCGCGACGATGATCGGCCTGTCGCTTGCGGTATTCGGAATCTTGCACGCCCTCGC
TCAAGCCTTCGTCACTGGTCCCGCCACCAAACGTTTCGGCGAGAAGCAGGCCATTATCGCCGGCATGGCG
GCCGACGCGCTGGGCTACGTCTTGCTGGCGTTCGCGACGCGAGGCTGGATGGCCTTCCCCATTATGATTC
TTCTCGCTTCCGGCGGCATCGGGATGCCCGCGTTGCAGGCCATGCTGTCCAGGCAGGTAGATGACGACCA
TCAGGGACAGCTTCAAGGATCGCTCGCGGCTCTTACCAGCCAGCAAAAGGCCAGGAACCGTAAAAAGGCC
GCGTTGCTGGCGTTTTTCCATAGGCTCCGCCCCCCTGACGAGCATCACAAAAATCGACGCTCAAGTCAGA
GGTGGCGAAACCCGACAGGACTATAAAGATACCAGGCGTTTCCCCCTGGAAGCTCCCTCGTGCGCTCTCC
TGTTCCGACCCTGCCGCTTACCGGATACCTGTCCGCCTTTCTCCCTTCGGGAAGCGTGGCGCTTTCTCAA
TGCTCACGCTGTAGGTATCTCAGTTCGGTGTAGGTCGTTCGCTCCAAGCTGGGCTGTGTGCACGAACCCC
CCGTTCAGCCCGACCGCTGCGCCTTATCCGGTAACTATCGTCTTGAGTCCAACCCGGTAAGACACGACTT
ATCGCCACTGGCAGCAGCCACTGGTAACAGGATTAGCAGAGCGAGGTATGTAGGCGGTGCTACAGAGTTC
TTGAAGTGGTGGCCTAACTACGGCTACACTAGAAGGACAGTATTTGGTATCTGCGCTCTGCTGAAGCCAG
TTACCTTCGGAAAAAGAGTTGGTAGCTCTTGATCCGGCAAACAAACCACCGCTGGTAGCGGTGGTTTTTT
TGTTTGCAAGCAGCAGATTACGCGCAGAAAAAAAGGATCTCAAGAAGATCCTTTGATCTTTTCTACGGGG
TCTGACGCTCAGTGGAACGAAAACTCACGTTAAGGGATTTTGGTCATGAGATTATCAAAAAGGATCTTCA
CCTAGATCCTTTTAAATTAAAAATGAAGTTTTAAATCAATCTAAAGTATATATGAGTAAACTTGGTCTGA
CAGTTACCAATGCTTAATCAGTGAGGCACCTATCTCAGCGATCTGTCTATTTCGTTCATCCATAGTTGCC
TGACTCCCCGTCGTGTAGATAACTACGATACGGGAGGGCTTACCATCTGGCCCCAGTGCTGCAATGATAC
CGCGAGACCCACGCTCACCGGCTCCAGATTTATCAGCAATAAACCAGCCAGCCGGAAGGGCCGAGCGCAG
AAGTGGTCCTGCAACTTTATCCGCCTCCATCCAGTCTATTAATTGTTGCCGGGAAGCTAGAGTAAGTAGT
TCGCCAGTTAATAGTTTGCGCAACGTTGTTGCCATTGCTGCAGGCATCGTGGTGTCACGCTCGTCGTTTG
GTATGGCTTCATTCAGCTCCGGTTCCCAACGATCAAGGCGAGTTACATGATCCCCCATGTTGTGCAAAAA
AGCGGTTAGCTCCTTCGGTCCTCCGATCGTTGTCAGAAGTAAGTTGGCCGCAGTGTTATCACTCATGGTT
ATGGCAGCACTGCATAATTCTCTTACTGTCATGCCATCCGTAAGATGCTTTTCTGTGACTGGTGAGTACT
CAACCAAGTCATTCTGAGAATAGTGTATGCGGCGACCGAGTTGCTCTTGCCCGGCGTCAACACGGGATAA
TACCGCGCCACATAGCAGAACTTTAAAAGTGCTCATCATTGGAAAACGTTCTTCGGGGCGAAAACTCTCA
AGGATCTTACCGCTGTTGAGATCCAGTTCGATGTAACCCACTCGTGCACCCAACTGATCTTCAGCATCTT
TTACTTTCACCAGCGTTTCTGGGTGAGCAAAAACAGGAAGGCAAAATGCCGCAAAAAAGGGAATAAGGGC
GACACGGAAATGTTGAATACTCATACTCTTCCTTTTTCAATATTATTGAAGCATTTATCAGGGTTATTGT
CTCATGAGCGGATACATATTTGAATGTATTTAGAAAAATAAACAAATAGGGGTTCCGCGCACATTTCCCC
GAAAAGTGCCACCTGACGTCTAAGAAACCATTATTATCATGACATTAACCTATAAAAATAGGCGTATCAC
GAGGCCCTTTCGT
Features (pLannotate 1.2.2; 12 found; start..end, strand, type, name):
     56..2568    +  promoter       Ac5 promoter: Drosophila melanogaster actin 5C promoter
   2588..2653    +  CDS            N (fragment): REGN_LAMBD - Experimental evidence at protein level: Swiss-Prot protein existence level 1. Plays a role as a transcriptional antitermination factor that allows the virus to initiate its lytic phase. Activates expression of the delayed viral early genes by modifying host RNA polymerase (RNAP) into a form that is resistant to termination signals. This antitermination function requires the host NusA protein which serves to stabilize the interaction between antitermination protein N and host RNA polymerase. From Escherichia phage lambda (Bacteriophage lambda).
   2678..2704    +  CDS            3xHA (fragment): three tandem HA epitope tags
   2732..3082    +  CDS            Thor: 4EBP_DROME - Experimental evidence at protein level: Swiss-Prot protein existence level 1. Repressor of translation initiation that regulates eIF4E1 activity by preventing its assembly into the eIF4F complex (PubMed:11389445, PubMed:19804760, PubMed:25702871). Hypophosphorylated form competes with eIF4G1 and strongly binds to eIF4E1, leading to repress translation (PubMed:25702871). In contrast, hyperphosphorylated form dissociates from eIF4E1, allowing interaction between eIF4G1 and eIF4E1, leading to initiation of translation (PubMed:25702871). Acts as a regulator of various biological proce
   3092..5239    +  CDS            cup (fragment): CUP_DROME - Also known as fs(2)cup. Experimental evidence at protein level: Swiss-Prot protein existence level 1. Adapter protein that plays a central role in localization of transcripts in the oocyte and in young embryos (PubMed:9118812). Maintains RNA targets in a repressed state by promoting their deadenylation and protects deadenylated mRNAs from further degradation (PubMed:21937713). Binds to and recruits eIF-4E to the 3'-UTR of some mRNA targets which prevents interaction between eIF4E1 and eIF4G (PubMed:14685270, PubMed:15465908, PubMed:21081899). This may contribute to translational re
   5278..5319    +  CDS            V5 tag: epitope tag from simian virus 5
   5419..5553    -  polyA_signal   SV40 poly(A) signal: SV40 polyadenylation signal
   5576..5660    -  CDS            large T antigen (fragment): large T antigen from SV40 (simian virus 40)
   5661..6131    +  CDS            TcR (fragment): tetracycline efflux protein; tet; confers resistance to tetracycline
   6175..6763    -  rep_origin     ori: high-copy-number ColE1/pMB1/pBR322/pUC origin of replication
   6934..7794    -  CDS            AmpR: β-lactamase; bla; confers resistance to ampicillin, carbenicillin, and related antibiotics
   7795..7899    -  promoter       AmpR promoter: bla
