[The description below was written by a language model from this plasmid's Addgene catalogue record and pLannotate feature annotations shown in this document.]
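Description:
pAc5.1B-lambdaN-HA-DmThor-DmCup_417-1133_T is an insect cell expression plasmid of about 8 kb. The catalogue lists its backbone as unknown, but the name and annotated parts point to a pAc5.1-type vector. It is maintained in E. coli through a ColE1/pUC-family origin and selected with ampicillin via the β-lactamase gene and its own promoter. The record describes it as low copy even though the origin is annotated as a high-copy type. A tetracycline-resistance fragment and a short SV40 large T fragment are also annotated; these are partial sequences and appear to be backbone remnants rather than functional elements.

Expression is driven by the constitutive Drosophila melanogaster actin 5C promoter. The open reading frame begins with a short fragment of the bacteriophage lambda N protein, followed by an HA epitope (a stretch matching part of a 3xHA tag). Next comes the full coding sequence of Thor, the fly 4E-BP that represses translation by binding eIF4E, carrying two silent mutations. This is fused to a fragment of Cup spanning residues 417–1133, a region of the eIF4E-binding adapter protein involved in mRNA repression and deadenylation. A vector-encoded V5 tag is annotated downstream of the insert, though the record does not say whether it is translated in frame. An SV40 polyadenylation signal follows.

The lambdaN peptide is commonly used to tether a fusion protein to reporter mRNAs carrying BoxB hairpins, and the HA tag allows detection. The stated purpose is only insect expression of the Thor–Cup chimera. The associated study concerns how 4E-BPs use non-canonical eIF4E-binding motifs to repress translation.
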