Addgene plasmid #147591: pAc5.1B-lambdaN-HA-DmThor-DmCup_417-1133_T
Purpose: Insect Expression of DmThor-DmCup_417-1133
Depositing lab: Elisa Izaurralde. Depositing organization: Max Planck Institute for Developmental Biology. Publication: 4E-BPs require non-canonical 4E-binding motifs and a lateral surface of eIF4E to repress translation. Igreja C, Peter D, Weiler C, Izaurralde E. Nat Commun. 2014 Sep 2;5:4790. doi: 10.1038/ncomms5790. PubMed 25179781.
Backbone
  Vector backbone: Unknown
  Vector type: Insect Expression
Growth in bacteria
  Bacterial resistance: Ampicillin, 100 μg/mL
  Growth temperature: 37°C
  Growth strain: DH5alpha
  Copy number: Low Copy
Gene/Insert
  Gene/Insert name: DmThor-DmCup_417-1133
  Species: D. melanogaster (fly)
  Mutation: Thor contains two silent mutations A246C and T321C compared to the sequence given by CG8846-PA; DmCup sequence according to the sequence given by NCBI: AF004917.1.
  Entrez Gene: Thor (a.k.a. Dmel_CG8846, 153432_at, 43-BP, 4E-BP, 4E-BP1, 4EBP, 4e-BP, 4e-bp, 4eBP, 4ebp, BcDNA.HL08053, BcDNA:HL08053, CG8846, CT8705, Dm 4E-BP, Dmel\CG8846, Phas1, Thor/EIF4EBP, anon-WO0172774.158, d4E-BP, d4E-BP1, d4EBP, d4e-bp, d4eBP, dthor, eIF4E-BP, l(2)06270, l(2)k07736, l(2)k13517, pp20, thor)
  Cloning method: Unknown
Terms and licenses: Academic/Nonprofit Terms; Industry Terms: Not Available to Industry
Depositor comments: Plasmids from this collection were made available to the research community and donated after the lab closed. Please note that the sequence provided by the depositing laboratory may be theoretical/predicted or based on Sanger sequencing results. There may be discrepancies between sequencing results obtained by Addgene and the depositor sequence. If an Addgene verified sequence is not available, please contact before placing your order to request that our lab fully sequence the plasmid.
How to cite: pAc5.1B-lambdaN-HA-DmThor-DmCup_417-1133_T was a gift from Elisa Izaurralde (Addgene plasmid # 147591 ; http://n2t.net/addgene:147591 ; RRID:Addgene_147591)
